>Addgene plasmid #167973 | AAVS1-EF1a-mTagRFP-T-CAAX | addgene full sequence | sequence record 331135 | Addgene NGS Result
TTGAGATCCTTTTTTTCTGCGCGTAATCTGCTGCTTGCAAACAAAAAAACCACCGCTACCAGCGGTGGTT
TGTTTGCCGGATCAAGAGCTACCAACTCTTTTTCCGAAGGTAACTGGCTTCAGCAGAGCGCAGATACCAA
ATACTGTTCTTCTAGTGTAGCCGTAGTTAGGCCACCACTTCAAGAACTCTGTAGCACCGCCTACATACCT
CGCTCTGCTAATCCTGTTACCAGTGGCTGCTGCCAGTGGCGATAAGTCGTGTCTTACCGGGTTGGACTCA
AGACGATAGTTACCGGATAAGGCGCAGCGGTCGGGCTGAACGGGGGGTTCGTGCACACAGCCCAGCTTGG
AGCGAACGACCTACACCGAACTGAGATACCTACAGCGTGAGCTATGAGAAAGCGCCACGCTTCCCGAAGG
GAGAAAGGCGGACAGGTATCCGGTAAGCGGCAGGGTCGGAACAGGAGAGCGCACGAGGGAGCTTCCAGGG
GGAAACGCCTGGTATCTTTATAGTCCTGTCGGGTTTCGCCACCTCTGACTTGAGCGTCGATTTTTGTGAT
GCTCGTCAGGGGGGCGGAGCCTATGGAAAAACGCCAGCAACGCGGCCTTTTTACGGTTCCTGGCCTTTTG
CTGGCCTTTTGCTCACATGTTCTTTCCTGCGTTATCCCCTGATTCTGTGGATAACCGTATTACCGCCTTT
GAGTGAGCTGATACCGCTCGCCGCAGCCGAACGACCGAGCGCAGCGAGTCAGTGAGCGAGGAAGCGGAAG
AGCGCCCAATACGCAAACCGCCTCTCCCCGCGCGTTGGCCGATTCATTAATGCAGCTGGCACGACAGGTT
TCCCGACTGGAAAGCGGGCAGTGAGCGCAACGCAATTAATGTGAGTTAGCTCACTCATTAGGCACCCCAG
GCTTTACACTTTATGCTTCCGGCTCGTATGTTGTGTGGAATTGTGAGCGGATAACAATTTCACACAGGAA
ACAGCTATGACCATGATTACGCCAAGCTCGGCGCGTATTGGGATCCCTTTGCTTTCTCTGACCAGCATTC
TCTCCCCTGGGCCTGTGCCGCTTTCTGTCTGCAGCTTGTGGCCTGGGTCACCTCTACGGCTGGCCCAGAT
CCTTCCCTGCCGCCTCCTTCAGGTTCCGTCTTCCTCCACTCCCTCTTCCCCTTGCTCTCTGCTGTGTTGC
TGCCCAAGGATGCTCTTTCCGGAGCACTTCCTTCTCGGCGCTGCACCACGTGATGTCCTCTGAGCGGATC
CTCCCCGTGTCTGGGTCCTCTCCGGGCATCTCTCCTCCCTCACCCAACCCCATGCCGTCTTCACTCGCTG
GGTTCCCTTTTCCTTCTCCTTCTGGGGCCTGTGCCATCTCTCGTTTCTTAGGATGGCCTTCTCCGACGGA
TGTCTCCCTTGCGTCCCGCCTCCCCTTCTTGTAGGCCTGCATCATCACCGTTTTTCTGGACAACCCCAAA
GTACCCCGTCTCCCTGGCTTTAGCCACCTCTCCATCCTCTTGCTTTCTTTGCCTGGACACCCCGTTCTCC
TGTGGATTCGGGTCACCTCTCACTCCTTTCATTTGGGCAGCTCCCCTACCCCCCTTACCTCTCTAGTCTG
TGCTAGCTCTTCCAGCCCCCTGTCATGGCATCTTCCAGGGGTCCGAGAGCTCAGCTAGTCTTCTTCCTCC
AACCCGGGCCCCTATGTCCACTTCAGGACAGCATGTTTGCTGCCTCCAGGGATCCTGTGTCCCCGAGCTG
GGACCACCTTATATTCCCAGGGCCGGTTAATGTGGCTCTGGTTCTGGGTACTTTTATCTGTCCCCTCCAC
CCCACAGTGGGCCAAGCTTACTAGTAAGGATCTGCGATCGCTCCGGTGCCCGTCAGTGGGCAGAGCGCAC
ATCGCCCACAGTCCCCGAGAAGTTGGGGGGAGGGGTCGGCAATTGAACGGGTGCCTAGAGAAGGTGGCGC
GGGGTAAACTGGGAAAGTGATGTCGTGTACTGGCTCCGCCTTTTTCCCGAGGGTGGGGGAGAACCGTATA
TAAGTGCAGTAGTCGCCGTGAACGTTCTTTTTCGCAACGGGTTTGCCGCCAGAACACAGCTGAAGCTTCG
AGGGGCTCGCATCTCTCCTTCACGCGCCCGCCGCCCTACCTGAGGCCGCCATCCACGCCGGTTGAGTCGC
GTTCTGCCGCCTCCCGCCTGTGGTGCCTCCTGAACTGCGTCCGCCGTCTAGGTAAGTTTAAAGCTCAGGT
CGAGACCGGGCCTTTGTCCGGCGCTCCCTTGGAGCCTACCTAGACTCAGCCGGCTCTCCACGCTTTGCCT
GACCCTGCTTGCTCAACTCTACGTCTTTGTTTCGTTTTCTGTTCTGCGCCGTTACAGATCCAAGCTGTGA
CCGGCGCCTACGAATTCGCCACCATGGTGTCTAAGGGCGAAGAGCTGATTAAGGAGAACATGCACATGAA
GCTGTACATGGAGGGCACCGTGAACAACCACCACTTCAAGTGCACATCCGAGGGCGAAGGCAAGCCCTAC
GAGGGCACCCAGACCATGAGAATCAAGGTGGTCGAGGGCGGCCCTCTCCCCTTCGCCTTCGACATCCTGG
CTACCAGCTTCATGTACGGCAGCAGAACCTTCATCAACCACACCCAGGGCATCCCCGATTTCTTTAAGCA
GTCCTTCCCTGAGGGCTTCACATGGGAGAGAGTCACCACATACGAAGACGGGGGCGTGCTGACCGCTACC
CAGGACACCAGCCTCCAGGACGGCTGCCTCATCTACAACGTCAAGATCAGAGGGGTGAACTTCCCATCCA
ACGGCCCTGTGATGCAGAAGAAAACACTCGGCTGGGAGGCCAACACCGAGATGCTGTACCCCGCTGACGG
CGGCCTGGAAGGCAGAACCGACATGGCCCTGAAGCTCGTGGGCGGGGGCCACCTGATCTGCAACTTCAAG
ACCACATACAGATCCAAGAAACCCGCTAAGAACCTCAAGATGCCCGGCGTCTACTATGTGGACCACAGAC
TGGAAAGAATCAAGGAGGCCGACAAAGAGACCTACGTCGAGCAGCACGAGGTGGCTGTGGCCAGATACTG
CGACCTCCCTAGCAAACTGGGGCACAAACTTAATGGCATGGACGAGCTGTACAAGTCCGGACTCAGATCT
CGAGCTCAAGCTTCGAATTCAAAGATGAGCAAAGATGGTAAAAAGAAGAAAAAGAAGTCAAAGACAAAGT
GTGTAATTATGTAAACGCGTGAATTCACTCCTCAGGTGCAGGCTGCCTATCAGAAGGTGGTGGCTGGTGT
GGCCAATGCCCTGGCTCACAAATACCACTGAGATCTTTTTCCCTCTGCCAAAAATTATGGGGACATCATG
AAGCCCCTTGAGCATCTGACTTCTGGCTAATAAAGGAAATTTATTTTCATTGCAATAGTGTGTTGGAATT
TTTTGTGTCTCTCACTCGGAAGGACATATGGGAGGGCAAATCATTTAAAACATCAGAATGAGTATTTGGT
TTAGAGTTTGGCAACATATGCCCATATGCTGGCTGCCATGAACAAAGGTTGGCTATAAAGAGGTCATCAG
TATATGAAACAGCCCCCTGCTGTCCATTCCTTATTCCATAGAAAAGCCTTGACTTGAGGTTAGATTTTTT
TTATATTTTGTTTTGTGTTATTTTTTTCTTTAACATCCCTAAAATTTTCCTTACATGTTTTACTAGCCAG
ATTTTTCCTCCTCTCCTGACTACTCCCAGTCATAGCTGTCCCTCTTCTCTTATGGAGATCAAGCTTTACT
AGGGACAGGATTGGTGACAGAAAAGCCCCATCCTTAGGCCTCCTCCTTCCTAGTCTCCTGATATTGGGTC
TAACCCCCACCTCCTGTTAGGCAGATTCCTTATCTGGTGACACACCCCCATTTCCTGGAGCCATCTCTCT
CCTTGCCAGAACCTCTAAGGTTTGCTTACGATGGAGCCAGAGAGGATCCTGGGAGGGAGAGCTTGGCAGG
GGGTGGGAGGGAAGGGGGGGATGCGTGACCTGCCCGGTTCTCAGTGGCCACCCTGCGCTACCCTCTCCCA
GAACCTGAGCTGCTCTGACGCGGCTGTCTGGTGCGTTTCACTGATCCTGGTGCTGCAGCTTCCTTACACT
TCCCAAGAGGAGAAGCAGTTTGGAAAAACAAAATCAGAATAAGTTGGTCCTGAGTTCTAACTTTGGCTCT
TCACCTTTCTAGTCCCCAATTTATATTGTTCCTCCGTGCGTCAGTTTTACCTGTGAGATAAGGCCAGTAG
CCAGCCCCGTCCTGGCAGGGCTGTGGTGAGGAGGGGGGTGTCCGTGTGGAAAACTCCCTTTGTGAGAATG
GTGCGTCCTAGGTGTTCACCAGGTCGTGGCCGCCTCTACTCCCTTTCTCTTTCTCCATCCTTCTTTCCTT
AAAGAGTCCCCAGTGCTATCTGGGACATATTCCTCCGCCCAGAGCAGGGTCCCGCTTCCCTAAGGCCCTG
CTCTGGGCTTCTGGGTTTGAGTCCTTGGCAAGCCCAGGAGAGGCGCTCAGGCTTCCCTGTCCCCCTTCCT
CGTCCACCATCTCATGCCCCTGGCTCTCCTGCCCCTTCCCTACAGGGGTTCCTGGCTCTGCTCTATCCCA
ATGGCGCGTCAATTCACTGGCCGTCGTTTTACAACGTCGTGACTGGGAAAACCCTGGCGTTACCCAACTT
AATCGCCTTGCAGCACATCCCCCTTTCGCCAGCTGGCGTAATAGCGAAGAGGCCCGCACCGATCGCCCTT
CCCAACAGTTGCGCAGCCTGAATGGCGAATGGCGCCTGATGCGGTATTTTCTCCTTACGCATCTGTGCGG
TATTTCACACCGCATATGGTGCACTCTCAGTACAATCTGCTCTGATGCCGCATAGTTAAGCCAGCCCCGA
CACCCGCCAACACCCGCTGACGCGCCCTGACGGGCTTGTCTGCTCCCGGCATCCGCTTACAGACAAGCTG
TGACCGTCTCCGGGAGCTGCATGTGTCAGAGGTTTTCACCGTCATCACCGAAACGCGCGAGACGAAAGGG
CCTCGTGATACGCCTATTTTTATAGGTTAATGTCATGATAATAATGGTTTCTTAGACGTCAGGTGGCACT
TTTCGGGGAAATGTGCGCGGAACCCCTATTTGTTTATTTTTCTAAATACATTCAAATATGTATCCGCTCA
TGAGACAATAACCCTGATAAATGCTTCAATAATATTGAAAAAGGAAGAGTATGAGTATTCAACATTTCCG
TGTCGCCCTTATTCCCTTTTTTGCGGCATTTTGCCTTCCTGTTTTTGCTCACCCAGAAACGCTGGTGAAA
GTAAAAGATGCTGAAGATCAGTTGGGTGCACGAGTGGGTTACATCGAACTGGATCTCAACAGCGGTAAGA
TCCTTGAGAGTTTTCGCCCCGAAGAACGTTTTCCAATGATGAGCACTTTTAAAGTTCTGCTATGTGGCGC
GGTATTATCCCGTATTGACGCCGGGCAAGAGCAACTCGGTCGCCGCATACACTATTCTCAGAATGACTTG
GTTGAGTACTCACCAGTCACAGAAAAGCATCTTACGGATGGCATGACAGTAAGAGAATTATGCAGTGCTG
CCATAACCATGAGTGATAACACTGCGGCCAACTTACTTCTGACAACGATCGGAGGACCGAAGGAGCTAAC
CGCTTTTTTGCACAACATGGGGGATCATGTAACTCGCCTTGATCGTTGGGAACCGGAGCTGAATGAAGCC
ATACCAAACGACGAGCGTGACACCACGATGCCTGTAGCAATGGCAACAACGTTGCGCAAACTATTAACTG
GCGAACTACTTACTCTAGCTTCCCGGCAACAATTAATAGACTGGATGGAGGCGGATAAAGTTGCAGGACC
ACTTCTGCGCTCGGCCCTTCCGGCTGGCTGGTTTATTGCTGATAAATCTGGAGCCGGTGAGCGTGGGTCT
CGCGGTATCATTGCAGCACTGGGGCCAGATGGTAAGCCCTCCCGTATCGTAGTTATCTACACGACGGGGA
GTCAGGCAACTATGGATGAACGAAATAGACAGATCGCTGAGATAGGTGCCTCACTGATTAAGCATTGGTA
ACTGTCAGACCAAGTTTACTCATATATACTTTAGATTGATTTAAAACTTCATTTTTAATTTAAAAGGATC
TAGGTGAAGATCCTTTTTGATAATCTCATGACCAAAATCCCTTAACGTGAGTTTTCGTTCCACTGAGCGT
CAGACCCCGTAGAAAAGATCAAAGGATCTTC
Features (pLannotate 1.2.2; 19 found; start..end, strand, type, name):
      1..589     +  rep_origin     ori: high-copy-number ColE1/pMB1/pBR322/pUC origin of replication
    772..864     +  CDS            lacI (fragment): lac repressor; lacI; The lac repressor binds to the lac operator to inhibit transcription in E. coli. This inhibition can be relieved by adding lactose or isopropyl-β-D-thiogalactopyranoside (IPTG).
    877..898     +  protein_bind   CAP binding site: CAP binding activates transcription in the presence of cAMP. E. coli catabolite activator protein
    913..943     +  promoter       lac promoter: promoter for the E. coli lac operon
    951..967     +  protein_bind   lac operator: The lac repressor binds to the lac operator to inhibit transcription in E. coli. This inhibition can be relieved by adding lactose or isopropyl-β-D-thiogalactopyranoside (IPTG). lac repressor encoded by lacI
   1212..1713    +  misc_feature   HA-L: left homology arm from the adeno-associated virus integration site (AAVS1) within intron 1 of the human PPP1R12C gene
   1878..2089    +  promoter       EF-1α core promoter: core promoter for human elongation factor EF-1α
   2102..2370    +  LTR            5' LTR (truncated): truncated 5' long terminal repeat (LTR) from human T-cell leukemia virus (HTLV) type 1
   2404..3135    +  CDS            TagRFP-T: TagRFP-T is a basic (constitutively fluorescent) red fluorescent protein published in 2008, derived from Entacmaea quadricolor. It has low acid sensitivity.
   3136..3170    +  misc_feature   MCS (fragment): multiple cloning site
   3171..3234    +  CDS            K-Ras (fragment): human small GTPase proto-oncoprotein
   3238..3318    +  CDS            HBB (fragment): HBB_PONPY - Experimental evidence at transcript level: Swiss-Prot protein existence level 2. Involved in oxygen transport from the lung to the various peripheral tissues. From Pongo pygmaeus (Bornean orangutan).
   3389..3444    +  polyA_signal   β-globin poly(A) signal: rabbit β-globin polyadenylation signal (Gil and Proudfoot, 1987)
   3778..4614    +  misc_feature   HA-R: right homology arm from the adeno-associated virus integration site (AAVS1) within intron 1 of the human PPP1R12C gene
   4632..4789    +  CDS            lacZα (fragment): LacZα fragment of β-galactosidase; lacZ fragment
   4795..4894    -  misc_feature   bom (fragment): basis of mobility region from pBR322
   4996..5031    -  CDS            rop (fragment): Rop protein, which maintains plasmids at low copy number; rop
   5126..5230    +  promoter       AmpR promoter: bla
   5231..6091    +  CDS            AmpR: β-lactamase; bla; confers resistance to ampicillin, carbenicillin, and related antibiotics
