[The description below was written by a language model from this plasmid's Addgene catalogue record and pLannotate feature annotations shown in this document.]
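Description:
AAVS1-EF1a-mTagRFP-T-CAAX is a donor (repair) template plasmid for CRISPR-mediated knock-in at the human AAVS1 safe-harbour locus, which lies in intron 1 of PPP1R12C. It is built on the pUC57 cloning backbone, carrying a high-copy ColE1/pUC origin and a β-lactamase gene for ampicillin selection in E. coli. Remnants of the lac promoter/operator and lacZα region flank the insert, which was cloned as a HindIII fragment. No mammalian selection marker is annotated in the roughly 6.3 kb sequence.

The payload is a constitutive reporter cassette placed between left and right AAVS1 homology arms. According to the record, the arms carry point mutations that disrupt the crRNA binding sites used for targeting, which should prevent cutting of the donor or re-cutting of the edited allele, as well as variants matching the WTC genome. Between the arms, an EF-1α core promoter is followed by a sequence annotated as a truncated HTLV-1 5' LTR, an arrangement typical of composite EF-1α/HTLV promoters. It drives the red fluorescent protein mTagRFP-T, joined through a short linker to a K-Ras-derived fragment that supplies the CAAX motif. This motif directs prenylation and anchors the protein in the plasma membrane. Transcription ends at a rabbit β-globin polyadenylation signal.

The depositor notes that the construct derives from an earlier AAVS1-mTagRFPT-CAAX donor, with the CAG promoter replaced by EF1a to reduce insert size. Delivered with Cas9 and an AAVS1-targeting guide, it allows homology-directed integration of a stable membrane-localised red label, and it was described as part of a genetic toolbox for human tissue-derived organoids.
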