Addgene plasmid #167973: AAVS1-EF1a-mTagRFP-T-CAAX
Purpose: AAVS1 targeting repair template
Depositing lab: Emma Rawlins. Depositing organization: Gurdon Institute. Publication: A functional genetic toolbox for human tissue-derived organoids. Sun D, Evans L, Perrone F, Sokleva V, Lim K, Rezakhani S, Lutolf M, Zilbauer M, Rawlins EL. eLife. 2021 Oct 6;10. pii: 67886. doi: 10.7554/eLife.67886. PubMed 34612202.
Backbone
  Vector backbone: pUC57
  Vector type: Mammalian Expression, CRISPR ; Donor Template
Growth in bacteria
  Bacterial resistance: Ampicillin, 100 μg/mL
  Growth temperature: 37°C
  Growth strain: DH5alpha
  Copy number: Unknown
Gene/Insert
  Gene/Insert name: AAVS1
  Species: H. sapiens (human)
  Mutation: homology arms contain point mutations to disrupt crRNA binding sites used and point mutations specific to WTC genome
  Entrez Gene: PPP1R12C (a.k.a. AAVS1, LENG3, MBS85, p84, p85); AAVS1 (a.k.a. AAV)
  Tag / fusion protein: mTagRFP-T-CAAX
  Cloning method: Restriction Enzyme; 5′ cloning site HindIII (not destroyed); 3′ cloning site HindIII (not destroyed)
  Sequencing primers: 5′ CAGGAAACAGCTATGAC; 3′ TGTAAAACGACGGCCAGT
Terms and licenses: Academic/Nonprofit Terms; Industry Terms: Not Available to Industry
Depositor comments: CAG promoter was switched to EF1a promoter from AICSDP-42:AAVS1-mTagRFPT-CAAX (Addgene: Plasmid #107580) to reduce the insert size. Please visit https://www.biorxiv.org/content/10.1101/2020.05.04.076067v2 for bioRxiv preprint.
How to cite: AAVS1-EF1a-mTagRFP-T-CAAX was a gift from Emma Rawlins (Addgene plasmid # 167973 ; http://n2t.net/addgene:167973 ; RRID:Addgene_167973)
